>Addgene plasmid #17385 | pcDNA HisB TO rFez1 | addgene partial sequence | sequence record 23313 | CMV-F 5'-CGCAAATGGGCGGTAGGCGTG-3'
ATCAGTGATAGAGATCTCCCTATCAGTGATAGAGATCGTCGACGAGCTCGTTTAGTGAACCGTCAGATCG
CCTGGAGACGCCATCCACGCTGTTTTGACCTCCATAGAAGACACCGGGACCGATCCAGCCTCCGGACTCT
AGCGTTTAAACTTAAGCTTGGTACCGAGCTCGGATCCACCATGGAGGCTCCACTGGTGAGTCTGGATGAA
GAGTTTGAAGATATCAGGCCCTGCTGCACTGAGGACCCAGAGGAAAAGCCACAAAGTCTCTATGGCACAT
CTCCTCACCACCTGGAGGACCCTTCCCTCTCCGAGCTTGAGAATTTTTCTTCCGAAATAATCAGCTTCAA
GTCCATGGAGGACCTCGTGAATGAATTTGATGAGAAGCTCAATGTCTGCTTTCGGAACTACAATGCCAAG
ACCGAGAACCTGGCTCCAGTGAAGAACCAGTTGCAGATCCAGGAGGAGGAGGAGACTCTTCGGGATGAGG
AGGTTTGGGATGCTCTGACAGACAATTACATCCCTTCACTCTCAGAAGACTGGAGGGACCCAAACATTGA
AGCTCTGAATGGCAACAGCTCTGACACTGAGATCCACGAGAAGGAAGAAGAAGATGAGTTCATTGAGAAG
AGTGAAAACGACTCTGGTATCAACGAGGAGCCTCTCCTCACAGCTGACCAGGTGATTGAGGAGAT
