[The description below was written by a language model from this plasmid's Addgene catalogue record.]
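Description:
pcDNA HisB TO rFez1 is a mammalian expression plasmid built on the Invitrogen pcDNA4/TO/myc-His B backbone (about 5.1 kb without insert) and carrying the full-length rat (Rattus norvegicus) FEZ1 coding sequence, which encodes fasciculation and elongation protein zeta-1. It is maintained in E. coli as a high-copy plasmid under ampicillin selection, and Zeocin is the selectable marker for mammalian cells, allowing stable lines to be derived. No feature table accompanies the record, so the promoter is not explicitly listed. The CMV forward sequencing primer and the "TO" backbone designation are consistent with this vector family's CMV promoter carrying tetracycline operator sites, which gives tetracycline-regulated expression in cells that supply the Tet repressor and constitutive expression in cells that do not.

The insert of roughly 1.2 kb (1179 bp of coding sequence, according to the depositor) was PCR-amplified from cDNA and cloned between BamHI and XhoI. The depositor comment says that cDNA from wild-type Rat2 fibroblasts or the mutant R3-2 line served as template, and the record does not state which of the two gave rise to this clone. The open reading frame is joined in frame to the backbone's C-terminal myc epitope and polyhistidine tags, so the protein can be detected with anti-myc or anti-His antibodies and purified by metal-affinity methods. The associated publication reports that FEZ1 overexpression induces a post-entry block to retroviruses in cultured cells, and the plasmid is suited to that kind of overexpression study of tagged FEZ1.
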