Addgene plasmid #17385: pcDNA HisB TO rFez1
Depositing lab: Stephen Goff. Depositing organization: Columbia University. Publication: Overexpression of fasciculation and elongation protein zeta-1 (FEZ1) induces a post-entry block to retroviruses in cultured cells. Naghavi MH, Hatziioannou T, Gao G, Goff SP. Genes Dev. 2005 May 1. 19(9):1105-15. 10.1101/gad.1290005 PubMed 15879557.
Backbone
  Vector backbone: pCDNA4 TO2 myc HisB
  Backbone manufacturer: Invitrogen
  Backbone size w/o insert (bp): 5100
  Vector type: Mammalian Expression
  Selectable markers: Zeocin
Growth in bacteria
  Bacterial resistance: Ampicillin, 100 μg/mL
  Growth temperature: 37°C
  Growth strain: DH5alpha
  Copy number: High Copy
Gene/Insert
  Gene/Insert name: FEZ1 (alt names: Fez1; fasciculation and elongation protein zeta-1)
  Species: R. norvegicus (rat)
  Insert size (bp): 1200
  Entrez Gene: Fez1
  Tag / fusion protein: myc (C terminal on backbone); his (C terminal on backbone)
  Cloning method: Restriction Enzyme; 5′ cloning site BamHI (unknown if destroyed); 3′ cloning site XhoI (unknown if destroyed)
  Sequencing primers: 5′ CMV-F
Terms and licenses: Academic/Nonprofit Terms; Industry Terms: Not Available to Industry
Depositor comments: Full-length Rat2 FEZ1 sequences, 1179 bp, was amplified using cDNA from the wild-type Rat2 fibroblasts or the mutant R3-2 line as templates. The sequences of the PCR primers for generation of C-terminal myc-His-tagged FEZ1 were as follows: forward primer, FEZ1-S1-BamHI, 5'-GCTGATGGATCCACCATGGAGGCTC CACTGGTGAGT3'; reverse primer, FEZ1-A3-XhoI, 5'-GCAACGCTCGAGCAGGTTGGACAGAGCACTTTTAAA-3'.
How to cite: pcDNA HisB TO rFez1 was a gift from Stephen Goff (Addgene plasmid # 17385 ; http://n2t.net/addgene:17385 ; RRID:Addgene_17385)
